>Addgene plasmid #62905 | pBS-KS-attB2-SA(0)-T2A-dVP16AD-Hsp70 | depositor full sequence | sequence record 104034 | pBS-KS-attB2-SA(0)-T2A-dVP16AD-Hsp70 sequence 4453 bps
GAAACCTGTCGTGCCAGCTGCATTAATGAATCGGCCAACGCGCGGGGAGAGGCGGTTTGCGTATTGGGCG
CTCTTCCGCTTCCTCGCTCACTGACTCGCTGCGCTCGGTCGTTCGGCTGCGGCGAGCGGTATCAGCTCAC
TCAAAGGCGGTAATACGGTTATCCACAGAATCAGGGGATAACGCAGGAAAGAACATGTGAGCAAAAGGCC
AGCAAAAGGCCAGGAACCGTAAAAAGGCCGCGTTGCTGGCGTTTTTCCATAGGCTCCGCCCCCCTGACGA
GCATCACAAAAATCGACGCTCAAGTCAGAGGTGGCGAAACCCGACAGGACTATAAAGATACCAGGCGTTT
CCCCCTGGAAGCTCCCTCGTGCGCTCTCCTGTTCCGACCCTGCCGCTTACCGGATACCTGTCCGCCTTTC
TCCCTTCGGGAAGCGTGGCGCTTTCTCATAGCTCACGCTGTAGGTATCTCAGTTCGGTGTAGGTCGTTCG
CTCCAAGCTGGGCTGTGTGCACGAACCCCCCGTTCAGCCCGACCGCTGCGCCTTATCCGGTAACTATCGT
CTTGAGTCCAACCCGGTAAGACACGACTTATCGCCACTGGCAGCAGCCACTGGTAACAGGATTAGCAGAG
CGAGGTATGTAGGCGGTGCTACAGAGTTCTTGAAGTGGTGGCCTAACTACGGCTACACTAGAAGGACAGT
ATTTGGTATCTGCGCTCTGCTGAAGCCAGTTACCTTCGGAAAAAGAGTTGGTAGCTCTTGATCCGGCAAA
CAAACCACCGCTGGTAGCGGTGGTTTTTTTGTTTGCAAGCAGCAGATTACGCGCAGAAAAAAAGGATCTC
AAGAAGATCCTTTGATCTTTTCTACGGGGTCTGACGCTCAGTGGAACGAAAACTCACGTTAAGGGATTTT
GGTCATGAGATTATCAAAAAGGATCTTCACCTAGATCCTTTTAAATTAAAAATGAAGTTTTAAATCAATC
TAAAGTATATATGAGTAAACTTGGTCTGACAGTTACCAATGCTTAATCAGTGAGGCACCTATCTCAGCGA
TCTGTCTATTTCGTTCATCCATAGTTGCCTGACTCCCCGTCGTGTAGATAACTACGATACGGGAGGGCTT
ACCATCTGGCCCCAGTGCTGCAATGATACCGCGAGACCCACGCTCACCGGCTCCAGATTTATCAGCAATA
AACCAGCCAGCCGGAAGGGCCGAGCGCAGAAGTGGTCCTGCAACTTTATCCGCCTCCATCCAGTCTATTA
ATTGTTGCCGGGAAGCTAGAGTAAGTAGTTCGCCAGTTAATAGTTTGCGCAACGTTGTTGCCATTGCTAC
AGGCATCGTGGTGTCACGCTCGTCGTTTGGTATGGCTTCATTCAGCTCCGGTTCCCAACGATCAAGGCGA
GTTACATGATCCCCCATGTTGTGCAAAAAAGCGGTTAGCTCCTTCGGTCCTCCGATCGTTGTCAGAAGTA
AGTTGGCCGCAGTGTTATCACTCATGGTTATGGCAGCACTGCATAATTCTCTTACTGTCATGCCATCCGT
AAGATGCTTTTCTGTGACTGGTGAGTACTCAACCAAGTCATTCTGAGAATAGTGTATGCGGCGACCGAGT
TGCTCTTGCCCGGCGTCAATACGGGATAATACCGCGCCACATAGCAGAACTTTAAAAGTGCTCATCATTG
GAAAACGTTCTTCGGGGCGAAAACTCTCAAGGATCTTACCGCTGTTGAGATCCAGTTCGATGTAACCCAC
TCGTGCACCCAACTGATCTTCAGCATCTTTTACTTTCACCAGCGTTTCTGGGTGAGCAAAAACAGGAAGG
CAAAATGCCGCAAAAAAGGGAATAAGGGCGACACGGAAATGTTGAATACTCATACTCTTCCTTTTTCAAT
ATTATTGAAGCATTTATCAGGGTTATTGTCTCATGAGCGGATACATATTTGAATGTATTTAGAAAAATAA
ACAAATAGGGGTTCCGCGCACATTTCCCCGAAAAGTGCCACCTAAATTGTAAGCGTTAATATTTTGTTAA
AATTCGCGTTAAATTTTTGTTAAATCAGCTCATTTTTTAACCAATAGGCCGAAATCGGCAAAATCCCTTA
TAAATCAAAAGAATAGACCGAGATAGGGT
[37 nt withheld, positions 2130-2166]
AAAGAACGTGGACTCCAACGTCAAAGG
[49 nt withheld, positions 2194-2242]
T
[91 nt withheld, positions 2244-2334]
G
[124 nt withheld, positions 2336-2459]
CCCATTCGCCATTCAGGCTGCGCAACTGTTGGGAAGGGCGATCGGTGCGGGCCTCTTCGCTATTACGCCA
GCTGGCGAAAGGGGGATGTGCTGCAAGGCGATTAAGTTGGGTAACGCCAGGGTTTTCCCAGTCACGACGT
TGTAAAACGACGGCCAGTGAGCGCGCGTAATACGACTCACTATAGGGCGAATTGGAGCTCGCTAGCGATG
TAGGTCACGGTCTCGAAGCCGCGGTGCGGGTGCCAGGGCGTGCCCTTGGGCTCCCCGGGCGCGTACTCCA
CCTCACCCATCTGGTCCATCATGATGGTCGACTCTAGAAGTCGATCCAACATGGCGACTTGTCCCATCCC
CGGCATGTTTAAATATACTAATTATTCTTGAACTAATTTTAATCAACCGATTTATCTCTCTTCCGCAGGT
GGGAGGTTCCGGTGGAAGCGGAGGTAGCGGCGGATCCGAGGGCCGCGGCAGCCTGCTGACCTGCGGCGAT
GTGGAGGAGAACCCCGGGCCCATGGATAAAGCGGAATTAATTCCCGAGCCTCCAAAAAAGAAGAGAAAGG
TCGAATTGGGTACCGCCCCCCCCACCGACGTGTCCCTGGGCGATGAGCTGCACCTGGATGGCGAGGATGT
GGCCATGGCCCACGCCGATGCCCTGGATGACTTCGACCTGGATATGCTGGGCGATGGCGACAGCCCCGGC
CCCGGCTTCACCCCCCACGATAGCGCCCCCTACGGCGCCCTGGACATGGCCGATTTCGAGTTCGAGCAAA
TGTTCACCGACGCCCTGGGCATCGATGAGTACGGCGGCGCTAGCGGAGGAGGTGGTGGAGGTGGAGGTGG
AGGTACTAGTCTGGAGATCGAGGCCGCCTTCCTGGAGCGCGAGAACACCGCCCTGGAGACCCGCGTGGCC
GAGCTGCGCCAGCGCGTGCAGCGCCTGCGCAACCGCGTGAGCCAGTACCGCACCCGCTACGGCCCCCTGG
GCGGCGGCAAGTAACCTAGGTTAATTAATAAAATGAATCGTAGATACTGAAAAACCCCGCAAGTTCACTT
CAACTGTGCATCGTGCACCATCTCAATTTCTTTCATTTATACATCGTTTTGCCTTCTTTTATGTAACTAT
ACTCCTCTAAGTTTCAATCTTGGCCATGTAACCTCTGATCTATAGAATTTTTTAAATGACTAGAATTAAT
GCCCATCTTTTTTTTGGACCTAAATTCTTCATGAAAATATATTACGAGGGCTTATTCAGAAGCTTATCGA
TACCGTCGACTAAAGCCAAATAGAAATTATTCAGTTCTGGCTTAAGTTTTTAAAAGTGATATTATTTATT
TGGTTGTAACCAACCAAAAGAATGTAAATAACTAATACATAATTATGTTAGTTTTAAGTTAGCAACAAAT
TGATTTTAGCTATATTAGCTACTTGGTTAATAAATAGAATATATTTATTTAAAGATAATTCGTTTTTATT
GTCAGGGAGTGAGTTTGCTTAAAAACTCGTTTTTAATTAAAGATCCGGAGGTAGCGGTGGAAGCGGAGGT
TCCGGCGAGGTAAGTTATTGAACAATGGCATCAAATGCCTTCATCATCACTACCCTTTAGCCCTTAAGAC
CCCACAATGACCTTACCCACTCAGAGAAAAAAGTAAATATGAAAGCCCATTTGAACTTCTAAGCTTGTCG
ACCATCATGATGGACCAGATGGGTGAGGTGGAGTACGCGCCCGGGGAGCCCAAGGGCACGCCCTGGCACC
CGCACCGCGGCTTCGAGACCGTGACCTACATCATGCATGGTACCCAGCTTTTGTTCCCTTTAGTGAGGGT
TAATTGCGCGCTTGGCGTAATCATGGTCATAGCTGTTTCCTGTGTGAAATTGTTATCCGCTCACAATTCC
ACACAACATACGAGCCGGAAGCATAAAGTGTAAAGCCTGGGGTGCCTAATGAGTGAGCTAACTCACATTA
ATTGCGTTGCGCTCACTGCCCGCTTTCCAGTCGG
Features (pLannotate 1.2.2; 16 found; start..end, strand, type, name):
    254..842     -  rep_origin     ori: high-copy-number ColE1/pMB1/pBR322/pUC origin of replication
   1013..1873    -  CDS            AmpR: β-lactamase; bla; confers resistance to ampicillin, carbenicillin, and related antibiotics
   1874..1978    -  promoter       AmpR promoter: bla
   2031..2459    -  rep_origin     f1 ori (sequence partly withheld): f1 bacteriophage origin of replication; arrow indicates direction of (+) strand synthesis
   2464..2619    -  CDS            lacZα (fragment): LacZα fragment of β-galactosidase; lacZ fragment
   2627..2645    +  promoter       T7 promoter: promoter for bacteriophage T7 RNA polymerase
   2681..2750    +  protein_bind   attB: attB site for the φC31 integrase (Groth et al., 2000) phage φC31 integrase
   3001..3020    +  CDS            SV40 NLS (fragment): nuclear localization signal of SV40 (simian virus 40) large T antigen
   3025..3267    +  CDS            VP16_HHV11 (fragment): Experimental evidence at protein level: Swiss-Prot protein existence level 1. May play a role in the aggregation of tegument proteins around nucleocapsids during virus morphogenesis. From Human herpesvirus 1 (strain 17) (HHV-1) (Human herpes simplex virus 1).
   3709..3729    +  misc_feature   MCS (fragment): pBluescript multiple cloning site
   4157..4226    -  protein_bind   attB: attB site for the φC31 integrase (Groth et al., 2000) phage φC31 integrase
   4266..4284    -  promoter       T3 promoter: promoter for bacteriophage T3 RNA polymerase
   4329..4345    -  protein_bind   lac operator: The lac repressor binds to the lac operator to inhibit transcription in E. coli. This inhibition can be relieved by adding lactose or isopropyl-β-D-thiogalactopyranoside (IPTG). lac repressor encoded by lacI
   4353..4383    -  promoter       lac promoter: promoter for the E. coli lac operon
   4398..4419    -  protein_bind   CAP binding site: CAP binding activates transcription in the presence of cAMP. E. coli catabolite activator protein
   4432..71      -  CDS            lacI (fragment) (across the origin): lac repressor; lacI; The lac repressor binds to the lac operator to inhibit transcription in E. coli. This inhibition can be relieved by adding lactose or isopropyl-β-D-thiogalactopyranoside (IPTG).
