[The description below was written by a language model from this plasmid's Addgene catalogue record and pLannotate feature annotations shown in this document.]
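Description:
pBS-KS-attB2-SA(0)-T2A-dVP16AD-Hsp70 is a 4.45 kb pBluescript KS-based donor plasmid for recombinase-mediated cassette exchange in Drosophila melanogaster. It derives from a MiMIC protein-trap backbone (pBS-KS-attB1-2-PT-SA-SD-0). In E. coli it is maintained at high copy through a ColE1/pUC origin and selected with ampicillin via the β-lactamase gene. The backbone also retains the usual pBluescript elements: an f1 origin, a lacZα fragment, the lac promoter and operator, and flanking T7 and T3 promoters.

The payload is a roughly 1 kb cassette lying between two inverted φC31 attB sites, which allow φC31 integrase to swap it into the attP-flanked MiMIC transposon already resident in a fly line. As the name indicates, the cassette begins with a splice acceptor in reading phase 0, followed by a T2A peptide, the dVP16AD coding sequence, and an Hsp70 sequence that presumably supplies the 3' terminator. The annotation picks up only an SV40 nuclear localization signal fragment and a fragment of the herpes simplex virus VP16 protein. The splice acceptor, T2A and Hsp70 segments are not annotated, so these parts are inferred from the construct name and insert description.

When placed in a MiMIC insertion within a coding intron of matching phase, the splice acceptor captures the host gene's transcript. The T2A then causes ribosomal skipping, releasing the VP16 activation-domain protein separately from the truncated native product, so that its expression follows the endogenous gene. The stated purpose is to create dVP16AD hemidrivers. A hemidriver is one half of a split transcriptional activator and drives reporter expression only in cells that also express a complementary DNA-binding-domain partner, allowing intersectional genetic access to defined cell types.
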