Addgene plasmid #62905: pBS-KS-attB2-SA(0)-T2A-dVP16AD-Hsp70
Purpose: Creating dVP16AD hemidrivers from MiMIC lines with inserts into coding introns in Phase 0
Depositing lab: Benjamin White. Depositing organization: National Institute of Mental Health (NIMH). Publication: Plug-and-play genetic access to drosophila cell types using exchangeable exon cassettes. Diao F, Ironfield H, Luan H, Diao F, Shropshire WC, Ewer J, Marr E, Potter CJ, Landgraf M, White BH. Cell Rep. 2015 Mar 3;10(8):1410-21. doi: 10.1016/j.celrep.2015.01.059. Epub 2015 Feb 26. PubMed 25732830.
Backbone
  Vector backbone: pBS-KS-attB1-2-PT-SA-SD-0
  Backbone manufacturer: Hugo Bellen
  Backbone size w/o insert (bp): 3394
  Total vector size (bp): 4453
Growth in bacteria
  Bacterial resistance: Ampicillin, 100 μg/mL
  Growth temperature: 37°C
  Growth strain: DH5alpha
  Copy number: High Copy
Gene/Insert
  Gene/Insert name: T2A-dVP16AD-Hsp70
  Insert size (bp): 1054
Terms and licenses: Academic/Nonprofit Terms; Industry Terms: Not Available to Industry
Depositor comments: Reference: Venken KJT, et al, 2011, MiMIC: a highly versatile transposon insertion resource for engineering Drosophila melanogaster genes. Nature Method: 8:737-744.
How to cite: pBS-KS-attB2-SA(0)-T2A-dVP16AD-Hsp70 was a gift from Benjamin White (Addgene plasmid # 62905 ; http://n2t.net/addgene:62905 ; RRID:Addgene_62905)
