>Addgene plasmid #62905 | pBS-KS-attB2-SA(0)-T2A-dVP16AD-Hsp70 | addgene partial sequence | sequence record 110386 | M13pUC-Fwd 5'-CCCAGTCACGACGTTGTAAAACG-3'
CGACTCACTATAGGGCGAATTGGAGCTCGCTAGCGATGTAGGTCACGGTCTCGAAGCCGCGGTGCGGGTG
CCAGGGCGTGCCCTTGGGCTCCCCGGGCGCGTACTCCACCTCACCCATCTGGTCCATCATGATGGTCGAC
TCTAGAAGTCGATCCAACATGGCGACTTGTCCCATCCCCGGCATGTTTAAATATACTAATTATTCTTGAA
CTAATTTTAATCAACCGATTTATCTCTCTTCCGCAGGTGGGAGGTTCCGGTGGAAGCGGAGGTAGCGGCG
GATCCGAGGGCCGCGGCAGCCTGCTGACCTGCGGCGATGTGGAGGAGAACCCCGGGCCCATGGATAAAGC
GGAATTAATTCCCGAGCCTCCAAAAAAGAAGAGAAAGGTCGAATTGGGTACCGCCCCCCCCACCGACGTG
TCCCTGGGCGATGAGCTGCACCTGGATGGCGAGGATGTGGCCATGGCCCACGCCGATGCCCTGGATGACT
TCGACCTGGATATGCTGGGCGATGGCGACAGCCCCGGCCCCGGCTTCACCCCCCACGATAGCGCCCCCTA
CGGCGCCCTGGACATGGCCGATTTCGAGTTCGAGCAAATGTTCACCGACGCCCTGGGCATCGATGAGTAC
GGCGGCGCTAGCGG
