>Addgene plasmid #62905 | pBS-KS-attB2-SA(0)-T2A-dVP16AD-Hsp70 | addgene partial sequence | sequence record 110390 | M13-Rev 5'-CAGGAAACAGCTATGACC-3'
AGGCATTACCTCCTAAGGGACAAAGCTGGGTACCATGCATGATGTAGGTCACGGTCTCGAAGCCGCGGTG
CGGGTGCCAGGGCGTGCCCTTGGGCTCCCCGGGCGCGTACTCCACCTCACCCATCTGGTCCATCATGATG
GTCGACAAGCTTAGAAGTTCAAATGGGCTTTCATATTTACTTTTTTCTCTGAGTGGGTAAGGTCATTGTG
GGGTCTTAAGGGCTAAAGGGTAGTGATGATGAAGGCATTTGATGCCATTGTTCAATAACTTACCTCGCCG
GAACCTCCGCTTCCACCGCTACCTCCGGATCTTTAATTAAAAACGAGTTTTTAAGCAAACTCACTCCCTG
ACAATAAAAACGAATTATCTTTAAATAAATATATTCTATTTATTAACCAAGTAGCTAATATAGCTAAAAT
CAATTTGTTGCTAACTTAAAACTAACATAATTATGTATTAGTTATTTACATTCTTTTGGTTGGTTACAAC
CAAATAAATAATATCACTTTTAAAAACTTAAGCCAGAACTGAATAATTTCTATTTGGCTTTAGTCGACGG
TATCGATAAGCTTCTGAATAAGCCCTCGTAATATATTTTCATGAAGAATTTAGGTCCAAAAAAAAGATGG
GCATTAATTCTAGTCATTTAAAAAATTCTATAGATCAGAGGTTACATGGCCAAGATTGAAACTTAGAGGA
GTATAGTTACATAAAAGAAGGCAAAACGATGTATAAATGAAAGAAATTGAGATGGTGCACGATGCACAGT
TGAAGTGAACTTGCGGGGTTTTTCAGTATCTACGATTCATTTTATTAATTAACCTAGGTTACTTGCCGCC
GCCCAGGGGGCCGTAGCGGGTGCGGTACTGGCTCACGCGGTTGCGCAGGCGCTGCACGCGCTGGCGCAGC
TCGGCCACGCGGGTCTCCAGGGCG
